>Addgene plasmid #105475 | pISH-V1rd16 | addgene full sequence | sequence record 202937 | Addgene NGS Result
GTAAAACGACGGCCAGTGAATTGTAATACGACTCACTATAGGGCGAATTGGGCCCGACGTCGCATGCTCC
CGGCCGCCATGGCGGCCGCGGGAATTCGATTACAAGGATTCTTAGGGTCTCTGAAGATCAACAGTAAAGG
AGATATTGTGGGGAAGCCTGCAACAAAAACTTCACTGCAATGCCTCACAAAGAGATAAGAATCTACAAAA
AACATGTGAAAGATGGTACAAATAAAATTTAGAAGATGAAAGCTAACAAATGTGACAACCAGCATCAGGA
TAGTATGGGTTGCTCTGGTCTCAGCTTGGCCTCTGGCATCCTGATTGGGAGTGAGGATGTGCTGCATTTG
CTGTTGATGTCTACGGAGGAGAAGTACCATGGAGACACTGGTCCAGACCATGATGCTCATGAATGTGGCA
TCATGGGCAAATCGCAAGAAGACAATGCCTACACTGAATCCAGAAGTGGAACAAAACAACTTGCTTTTAG
AGTCATTATTATTGTCTGTTATCTGTGGACCAGTGAGCTTAATTGGAATGTAGATGTTATTTAAGACACT
GAAGAACCAACAACTGTAACAAGAATAACTTGCCAAATTTGGGACACTTGCTCTGAGTATGAGTTTACCT
CTATTAACAGGAACAAGAGTGACAAACTGATGGATACTCAGGACACAGGTGGAACACAAGTTTGTGCTTC
TTGCCACCAGGCGAATAAAGAATTCCAATTTACATTTGAGGTCAGTTGGAGGATTTTTTGAAGCAAAAGC
CATCATGTTGTTTTGAAATGTAGTGATGAAGAGAATCAAGATATTGGCCACAGCCATGTGGCTTAAAATC
ACCTGTCTGGGCCTCTGTTGAGAACCAGTCAAGACTGGATAGAAATTATGGACAAACAGAAAGACATTGG
CCACAGTCCCAACCCCAAACTGGCAGAGCAAGAGGATCTGAAGAGCCACTAATCACTAGTGAATTCGCGG
CCGCCTGCAGGTCGACCATATGGGAGAGCTCCCAACGCGTTGGATGCATAGCTTGAGTATTCTATAGTGT
CACCTAAATAGCTTGGCGTAATCATGGTCATAGCTGTTTCCTGTGTGAAATTGTTATCCGCTCACAATTC
CACACAACATACGAGCCGGAAGCATAAAGTGTAAAGCCTGGGGTGCCTAATGAGTGAGCTAACTCACATT
AATTGCGTTGCGCTCACTGCCCGCTTTCCAGTCGGGAAACCTGTCGTGCCAGCTGCATTAATGAATCGGC
CAACGCGCGGGGAGAGGCGGTTTGCGTATTGGGCGCTCTTCCGCTTCCTCGCTCACTGACTCGCTGCGCT
CGGTCGTTCGGCTGCGGCGAGCGGTATCAGCTCACTCAAAGGCGGTAATACGGTTATCCACAGAATCAGG
GGATAACGCAGGAAAGAACATGTGAGCAAAAGGCCAGCAAAAGGCCAGGAACCGTAAAAAGGCCGCGTTG
CTGGCGTTTTTCCATAGGCTCCGCCCCCCTGACGAGCATCACAAAAATCGACGCTCAAGTCAGAGGTGGC
GAAACCCGACAGGACTATAAAGATACCAGGCGTTTCCCCCTGGAAGCTCCCTCGTGCGCTCTCCTGTTCC
GACCCTGCCGCTTACCGGATACCTGTCCGCCTTTCTCCCTTCGGGAAGCGTGGCGCTTTCTCATAGCTCA
CGCTGTAGGTATCTCAGTTCGGTGTAGGTCGTTCGCTCCAAGCTGGGCTGTGTGCACGAACCCCCCGTTC
AGCCCGACCGCTGCGCCTTATCCGGTAACTATCGTCTTGAGTCCAACCCGGTAAGACACGACTTATCGCC
ACTGGCAGCAGCCACTGGTAACAGGATTAGCAGAGCGAGGTATGTAGGCGGTGCTACAGAGTTCTTGAAG
TGGTGGCCTAACTACGGCTACACTAGAAGAACAGTATTTGGTATCTGCGCTCTGCTGAAGCCAGTTACCT
TCGGAAAAAGAGTTGGTAGCTCTTGATCCGGCAAACAAACCACCGCTGGTAGCGGTGGTTTTTTTGTTTG
CAAGCAGCAGATTACGCGCAGAAAAAAAGGATCTCAAGAAGATCCTTTGATCTTTTCTACGGGGTCTGAC
GCTCAGTGGAACGAAAACTCACGTTAAGGGATTTTGGTCATGAGATTATCAAAAAGGATCTTCACCTAGA
TCCTTTTAAATTAAAAATGAAGTTTTAAATCAATCTAAAGTATATATGAGTAAACTTGGTCTGACAGTTA
CCAATGCTTAATCAGTGAGGCACCTATCTCAGCGATCTGTCTATTTCGTTCATCCATAGTTGCCTGACTC
CCCGTCGTGTAGATAACTACGATACGGGAGGGCTTACCATCTGGCCCCAGTGCTGCAATGATACCGCGAG
ACCCACGCTCACCGGCTCCAGATTTATCAGCAATAAACCAGCCAGCCGGAAGGGCCGAGCGCAGAAGTGG
TCCTGCAACTTTATCCGCCTCCATCCAGTCTATTAATTGTTGCCGGGAAGCTAGAGTAAGTAGTTCGCCA
GTTAATAGTTTGCGCAACGTTGTTGCCATTGCTACAGGCATCGTGGTGTCACGCTCGTCGTTTGGTATGG
CTTCATTCAGCTCCGGTTCCCAACGATCAAGGCGAGTTACATGATCCCCCATGTTGTGCAAAAAAGCGGT
TAGCTCCTTCGGTCCTCCGATCGTTGTCAGAAGTAAGTTGGCCGCAGTGTTATCACTCATGGTTATGGCA
GCACTGCATAATTCTCTTACTGTCATGCCATCCGTAAGATGCTTTTCTGTGACTGGTGAGTACTCAACCA
AGTCATTCTGAGAATAGTGTATGCGGCGACCGAGTTGCTCTTGCCCGGCGTCAATACGGGATAATACCGC
GCCACATAGCAGAACTTTAAAAGTGCTCATCATTGGAAAACGTTCTTCGGGGCGAAAACTCTCAAGGATC
TTACCGCTGTTGAGATCCAGTTCGATGTAACCCACTCGTGCACCCAACTGATCTTCAGCATCTTTTACTT
TCACCAGCGTTTCTGGGTGAGCAAAAACAGGAAGGCAAAATGCCGCAAAAAAGGGAATAAGGGCGACACG
GAAATGTTGAATACTCATACTCTTCCTTTTTCAATATTATTGAAGCATTTATCAGGGTTATTGTCTCATG
AGCGGATACATATTTGAATGTATTTAGAAAAATAAACAAATAGGGGTTCCGCGCACATTTCCCCGAAAAG
TGCCACCTGATGCGGTGTGAAATACCGCACAGATGCGTAAGGAGAAAATACCGCATCAGGAAATTGTAAG
CGTTAATATTTTGTTAAAATTCGCGTTAAATTTTTGTTAAATCAGCTCATTTTTTAACCAATAGGCCGAA
ATCGGCAAAATCCCTTATAAATCAAAAGAATAGACCGAGATAGGGT
[37 nt withheld, positions 3407-3443]
AAAGAACGTGGACTCCAACGTCAAAGG
[49 nt withheld, positions 3471-3519]
T
[91 nt withheld, positions 3521-3611]
G
[124 nt withheld, positions 3613-3736]
CCATTCGCCATTCAGGCTGCGCAACTGTTGGGAAGGGCGATCGGTGCGGGCCTCTTCGCTATTACGCCAG
CTGGCGAAAGGGGGATGTGCTGCAAGGCGATTAAGTTGGGTAACGCCAGGGTTTTCCCAGTCACGACGTT
Features (pLannotate 1.2.2; 13 found; start..end, strand, type, name):
     24..42      +  promoter       T7 promoter: promoter for bacteriophage T7 RNA polymerase
    967..1029    -  CDS            VESPI_VESMG (fragment): Experimental evidence at protein level: Swiss-Prot protein existence level 1. Shows contractile activity on isolated ileum smooth muscle. From Vespa magnifica (Hornet).
   1041..1059    -  promoter       SP6 promoter: promoter for bacteriophage SP6 RNA polymerase
   1101..1117    -  protein_bind   lac operator: The lac repressor binds to the lac operator to inhibit transcription in E. coli. This inhibition can be relieved by adding lactose or isopropyl-β-D-thiogalactopyranoside (IPTG). lac repressor encoded by lacI
   1125..1155    -  promoter       lac promoter: promoter for the E. coli lac operon
   1170..1191    -  protein_bind   CAP binding site: CAP binding activates transcription in the presence of cAMP. E. coli catabolite activator protein
   1204..1296    -  CDS            lacI (fragment): lac repressor; lacI; The lac repressor binds to the lac operator to inhibit transcription in E. coli. This inhibition can be relieved by adding lactose or isopropyl-β-D-thiogalactopyranoside (IPTG).
   1479..2067    -  rep_origin     ori: high-copy-number ColE1/pMB1/pBR322/pUC origin of replication
   2238..3098    -  CDS            AmpR: β-lactamase; bla; confers resistance to ampicillin, carbenicillin, and related antibiotics
   3099..3203    -  promoter       AmpR promoter: bla
   3230..3280    +  misc_feature   bom (fragment): basis of mobility region from pBR322
   3308..3736    -  rep_origin     f1 ori (sequence partly withheld): f1 bacteriophage origin of replication; arrow indicates direction of (+) strand synthesis
   3740..21      -  CDS            lacZα (fragment) (across the origin): LacZα fragment of β-galactosidase; lacZ fragment
