[The description below was written by a language model from this plasmid's Addgene catalogue record and pLannotate feature annotations shown in this document.]
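Description:
pISH-V1rd16 is a riboprobe template plasmid built on the pGEM-T Easy backbone, a small high-copy E. coli cloning vector. It carries an 872 bp fragment of the mouse vomeronasal type 1 receptor gene Vmn1r180 (also known as V1rd16 or Gm475). The sequenced construct is 3,876 nt, consistent with the roughly 3 kb backbone plus insert. It replicates in bacteria from a ColE1/pUC-type origin and is selected with ampicillin through the bla (AmpR) gene and its own promoter. An f1 phage origin is also present, a standard backbone element that permits single-stranded DNA production.

The insert itself is not annotated in the feature table, but it evidently occupies the unannotated interval between the T7 promoter and the oppositely oriented SP6 promoter. These two phage promoters flank the multiple cloning site, which lies within the lacZα fragment. The adjacent lac promoter, lac operator and CAP binding site are remnants of the blue/white screening system of the parental vector. The short hits to a hornet peptide, lacI and bom are most likely incidental matches to backbone or polylinker sequence, not functional parts.

The opposing phage promoters allow run-off in vitro transcription of either strand of the insert. The depositor specifies linearising with SpeI and transcribing with T7 RNA polymerase to obtain the probe, although the record does not state the insert orientation. The stated purpose is to generate a riboprobe for in situ hybridisation, and the associated study concerns Trpc2-expressing sensory neurons in the mouse main olfactory epithelium. The cloning method is recorded as unknown.
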