Addgene plasmid #105475: pISH-V1rd16
Purpose: to generate a riboprobe for in situ hybridazation
Depositing lab: Peter Mombaerts. Depositing organization: Max Planck Research Unit for Neurogenetics. Publication: Trpc2-expressing sensory neurons in the main olfactory epithelium of the mouse. Omura M, Mombaerts P. Cell Rep. 2014 Jul 24;8(2):583-95. doi: 10.1016/j.celrep.2014.06.010. Epub 2014 Jul 4. PubMed 25001287.
Backbone
  Vector backbone: pGEM-Teasy
  Backbone size w/o insert (bp): 3015
  Vector type: to ganerate riboprobe
Growth in bacteria
  Bacterial resistance: Ampicillin, 100 μg/mL
  Growth temperature: 37°C
  Growth strain: DH5alpha
  Copy number: High Copy
Gene/Insert
  Gene/Insert name: Vmn1r180 (alt name: V1rd16)
  Species: M. musculus (mouse)
  Insert size (bp): 872
  Entrez Gene: Vmn1r180 (a.k.a. Gm475, V1rd16)
  Cloning method: Unknown
  Sequencing primers: 5′ M13-rev; 3′ M13-for
Terms and licenses: Academic/Nonprofit Terms; Industry Terms: Not Available to Industry
Depositor comments: Linearize with SpeI, use T7 RNA polymerase for IVT.
How to cite: pISH-V1rd16 was a gift from Peter Mombaerts (Addgene plasmid # 105475 ; http://n2t.net/addgene:105475 ; RRID:Addgene_105475)
