>Addgene plasmid #105475 | pISH-V1rd16 | depositor partial sequence | sequence record 199648 | insert: sequenced with M13-for primer
GCATGCTCCCGGCCGCCATGGCGGCCGCGGGAATTCGATTACAAGGATTCTTAGGGTCTCTGAAGATCAA
CAGTAAAGGAGATATTGTGGGGAAGCCTGCAACAAAAACTTCACTGCAATGCCTCACAAAGAGATAAGAA
TCTACAAAAAACATGTGAAAGATGGTACAAATAAAATTTAGAAGATGAAAGCTAACAAATGTGACAACCA
GCATCAGGATAGTATGGGTTGCTCTGGTCTCAGCTTGGCCTCTGGCATCCTGATTGGGAGTGAGGATGTG
CTGCATTTGCTGTTGATGTCTACGGAGGAGAAGTACCATGGAGACACTGGTCCAGACCATGATGCTCATG
AATGTGGCATCATGGGCAAATCGCAAGAAGACAATGCCTACACTGAATCCAGAAGTGGAACAAAACAACT
TGCTTTTAGAGTCATTATTATTGTCTGTTATCTGTGGACCAGTGAGCTTAATTGGAATGTAGATGTTATT
TAAGACACTGAAGAACCAACAACTGTAACAAGAATAACTTGCCAAATTTGGGACACTTGCTCTGAGTATG
AGTTTACCTCTATTAACAGGAACAAGAGTGACAAACTGATGGATACTCAGGACACAGGTGGAACACAAGT
TTGTGCTTCTTGCCACCAGGCGAATAAAGAATTCCAATTTACATTTGAGGTCAGTTGGAGGATTTTTTGA
AGCAAAAGCCATCATGTTGTTTTGAAATGTAGTGATGAAGAGAATCAAGATATTGGCCACAGCCATGTGG
CTTAAAATCACCTGTCTGGGCCTCTGTTGA
