>Addgene plasmid #105475 | pISH-V1rd16 | depositor partial sequence | sequence record 199649 | insert: sequenced with M31-rev primer
CATCCAACGCGTTGGGAGCTCTCCCATATGGTCGACCTGCAGGCGGCCGCGAATTCACTAGTGATTAGTG
GCTCTTCAGATCCTCTTGCTCTGCCAGTTTGGGGTTGGGACTGTGGCCAATGTCTTTCTGTTTGTCCATA
ATTTCTATCCAGTCTTGACTGGTTCTCAACAGAGGCCCAGACAGGTGATTTTAAGCCACATGGCTGTGGC
CAATATCTTGATTCTCTTCATCACTACATTTCAAAACAACATGATGGCTTTTGCTTCAAAAAATCCTCCA
ACTGACCTCAAATGTAAATTGGAATTCTTTATTCGCCTGGTGGCAAGAAGCACAAACTTGTGTTCCACCT
GTGTCCTGAGTATCCATCAGTTTGTCACTCTTGTTCCTGTTAATAGAGGTAAACTCATACTCAGAGCAAG
TGTCCCAAATTTGGCAAGTTATTCTTGTTACAGTTGTTGGTTCTTCAGTGTCTTAAATAACATCTACATT
CCAATTAAGCTCACTGGTCCACAGATAACAGACAATAATAATGACTCTAAAAGCAAGTTGTTTTGTTCCA
CTTCTGGATTCAGTGTAGGCATTGTCTTCTTGCGATTTGCCCATGATGCCACATTCATGAGCATCATGGT
CTGGACCAGTGTCTCCATGGTACTTCTCCTCCGTAGACATCAACAGCAAATGCAGCACATCCTCACTCCC
AATCAGGATGCCAGAGGCCAAGCTGAGACCAGAGCAACCCATACTATCCTGATGCTGGTTGTCACATTTG
TTAGCTTTCATCTTCTAAATTTTATTTGTACCATCTTTCACATGTTTTTTGTAGATTCTTATCTCTTTGT
GAGGCATTGCAGTGAAGTTTTTGTTGCAGGCTTCCCCACAATATCTCCTTTACTGTTGAT
